Addgene plasmid #87485: NI-12
Purpose: For library amplification of fragment NI-12
Depositing lab: Steve Pollard. Depositing organization: University of Edinburgh. Publication: STAR: a simple TAL effector assembly reaction using isothermal assembly. Gogolok S, Garcia-Diaz C, Pollard SM. Sci Rep. 2016 Sep 12;6:33209. doi: 10.1038/srep33209. PubMed 27615025.
Backbone
  Vector backbone: pMA-T
  Backbone manufacturer: Life Technologies
  Vector type: TALEN, Synthetic Biology ; TALE DBD library preparation
Growth in bacteria
  Bacterial resistance: Ampicillin, 100 μg/mL
  Growth temperature: 37°C
  Growth strain: DH5alpha
  Copy number: High Copy
Gene/Insert
  Gene/Insert name: NI-12
  Species: Synthetic
  Cloning method: Unknown
Terms and licenses: Academic/Nonprofit Terms; Industry Terms: Not Available to Industry
How to cite: NI-12 was a gift from Steve Pollard (Addgene plasmid # 87485 ; http://n2t.net/addgene:87485 ; RRID:Addgene_87485)
