[The description below was written by a language model from this plasmid's Addgene catalogue record and the feature table of its GenBank file.]
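Description:
NI-12 is a small (about 2.7 kb) synthetic-gene storage plasmid built on the commercial pMA-T backbone, a vector typically used to deliver custom-synthesised DNA. It is maintained in standard E. coli cloning strains at high copy through a ColE1/pUC-type origin of replication and is selected with ampicillin via the beta-lactamase (AmpR) gene and its native promoter. The remaining annotated features are generic backbone elements: M13 forward primer-binding sites, a T7 promoter and primer site, and an L4440 primer site. These flank the region where the synthetic insert presumably sits and are useful for sequence verification.

The payload is a synthetic fragment called NI-12, catalogued as a component for preparing a TAL effector DNA-binding-domain library. In TALE nomenclature, NI is the repeat-variable diresidue that specifies recognition of adenine, so the name suggests a repeat module with that specificity. The "12" may denote a position within an assembled array, but the record does not define the naming scheme. The insert itself is not annotated in the feature table, so its exact boundaries, length and composition cannot be read from the record. No expression context for the insert is described beyond the adjacent T7 promoter, which appears to be part of the backbone.

The stated purpose is to serve as a template for amplifying the NI-12 fragment. It belongs to a plasmid set supporting a TAL effector assembly method in which amplified fragments are joined by isothermal assembly to build custom DNA-binding domains, for TALENs or other TALE-based synthetic biology tools.
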