LOCUS       Exported 2741 bp ds-DNA circular SYN 13-MAY-2021
DEFINITION  For library amplification of fragment NI-12.
ACCESSION   .
VERSION     .
KEYWORDS    NI-12
SOURCE      synthetic DNA construct
  ORGANISM  synthetic DNA construct
REFERENCE   1 (bases 1 to 2741)
  AUTHORS   Gogolok S, Garcia-Diaz C, Pollard SM
  TITLE     STAR: a simple TAL effector assembly reaction using isothermal
            assembly.
  JOURNAL   Sci Rep. 2016 Sep 12;6:33209. doi: 10.1038/srep33209.
  PUBMED    27615025
REFERENCE   2 (bases 1 to 2741)
  AUTHORS   .
  TITLE     Direct Submission
  JOURNAL   Exported May 13, 2021 from SnapGene Server 1.1.58
            http://www.snapgene.com
FEATURES             Location/Qualifiers
     source          1..2741
                     /organism="synthetic DNA construct"
                     /mol_type="other DNA"
     primer_bind     278..300
                     /label=M13/pUC Forward
                     /note="In lacZ gene"
     primer_bind     292..309
                     /label=M13 Forward
                     /note="In lacZ gene. Also called M13-F20 or M13 (-21)
                     Forward"
     primer_bind     293..309
                     /label=M13 fwd
                     /note="common sequencing primer, one of multiple similar
                     variants"
     primer_bind     320..339
                     /label=T7
                     /note="T7 promoter, forward primer"
     promoter        320..338
                     /label=T7 promoter
                     /note="promoter for bacteriophage T7 RNA polymerase"
     primer_bind     complement(884..901)
                     /label=L4440
                     /note="L4440 vector, forward primer"
     rep_origin      complement(994..1582)
                     /direction=LEFT
                     /label=ori
                     /note="high-copy-number ColE1/pMB1/pBR322/pUC origin of
                     replication"
     primer_bind     complement(1074..1093)
                     /label=pBR322ori-F
                     /note="pBR322 origin, forward primer"
     CDS             complement(1753..2613)
                     /codon_start=1
                     /gene="bla"
                     /product="beta-lactamase"
                     /label=AmpR
                     /note="confers resistance to ampicillin, carbenicillin, and
                     related antibiotics"
                     /translation="MSIQHFRVALIPFFAAFCLPVFAHPETLVKVKDAEDQLGARVGYI
                     ELDLNSGKILESFRPEERFPMMSTFKVLLCGAVLSRIDAGQEQLGRRIHYSQNDLVEYS
                     PVTEKHLTDGMTVRELCSAAITMSDNTAANLLLTTIGGPKELTAFLHNMGDHVTRLDRW
                     EPELNEAIPNDERDTTMPVAMATTLRKLLTGELLTLASRQQLIDWMEADKVAGPLLRSA
                     LPAGWFIADKSGAGERGSRGIIAALGPDGKPSRIVVIYTTGSQATMDERNRQIAEIGAS
                     LIKHW"
     primer_bind     2376..2395
                     /label=Amp-R
                     /note="Ampicillin resistance gene, reverse primer"
     promoter        complement(2614..2718)
                     /gene="bla"
                     /label=AmpR promoter
ORIGIN
        1 ctaaattgta agcgttaata ttttgttaaa attcgcgtta aatttttgtt aaatcagctc
       61 attttttaac caataggccg aaatcggcaa aatcccttat aaatcaaaag aatagaccga
      121 gatagggttg agtggccgct acagggcgct cccattcgcc attcaggctg cgcaactgtt
      181 gggaagggcg tttcggtgcg ggcctcttcg ctattacgcc agctggcgaa agggggatgt
      241 gctgcaaggc gattaagttg ggtaacgcca gggttttccc agtcacgacg ttgtaaaacg
      301 acggccagtg agcgcgacgt aatacgactc actatagggc gaattggcgg aaggccgtca
      361 aggccacgtg tcttgtccag agctcgtatc ctgcagttaa cgccggccca agtagtcgca
      421 atcgcgtcga acattggggg aaagcaagcc ctggaaaccg tgcaaaggtt gttgccggta
      481 ttatgtcaag atcatgggct tcagactcga acaagcgggc gctgctcgac gcactggccg
      541 aagccatgct ggcggagtcg agaatcatag cacttcggtg ccgagagccg acgacgactg
      601 gcgctcattt cgagtctgac tgggaatgcc cgcagcttca ggcaggcgct gctcgcctac
      661 cgccagcaga gtccaatgga tctcgaggaa ttcactcctc aggtgcaggc tgcctatcag
      721 gagtcccatt gtgctggcgc gctgcaggat acggtacctg gagcacaaga ctggcctcat
      781 gggccttccg ctcactgccc gctttccagt cgggaaacct gtcgtgccag ctgcattaac
      841 atggtcatag ctgtttcctt gcgtattggg cgctctccgc ttcctcgctc actgactcgc
      901 tgcgctcggt cgttcgggta aagcctgggg tgcctaatga gcaaaaggcc agcaaaaggc
      961 caggaaccgt aaaaaggccg cgttgctggc gtttttccat aggctccgcc cccctgacga
     1021 gcatcacaaa aatcgacgct caagtcagag gtggcgaaac ccgacaggac tataaagata
     1081 ccaggcgttt ccccctggaa gctccctcgt gcgctctcct gttccgaccc tgccgcttac
     1141 cggatacctg tccgcctttc tcccttcggg aagcgtggcg ctttctcata gctcacgctg
     1201 taggtatctc agttcggtgt aggtcgttcg ctccaagctg ggctgtgtgc acgaaccccc
     1261 cgttcagccc gaccgctgcg ccttatccgg taactatcgt cttgagtcca acccggtaag
     1321 acacgactta tcgccactgg cagcagccac tggtaacagg attagcagag cgaggtatgt
     1381 aggcggtgct acagagttct tgaagtggtg gcctaactac ggctacacta gaagaacagt
     1441 atttggtatc tgcgctctgc tgaagccagt taccttcgga aaaagagttg gtagctcttg
     1501 atccggcaaa caaaccaccg ctggtagcgg tggttttttt gtttgcaagc agcagattac
     1561 gcgcagaaaa aaaggatctc aagaagatcc tttgatcttt tctacggggt ctgacgctca
     1621 gtggaacgaa aactcacgtt aagggatttt ggtcatgaga ttatcaaaaa ggatcttcac
     1681 ctagatcctt ttaaattaaa aatgaagttt taaatcaatc taaagtatat atgagtaaac
     1741 ttggtctgac agttaccaat gcttaatcag tgaggcacct atctcagcga tctgtctatt
     1801 tcgttcatcc atagttgcct gactccccgt cgtgtagata actacgatac gggagggctt
     1861 accatctggc cccagtgctg caatgatacc gcgagaacca cgctcaccgg ctccagattt
     1921 atcagcaata aaccagccag ccggaagggc cgagcgcaga agtggtcctg caactttatc
     1981 cgcctccatc cagtctatta attgttgccg ggaagctaga gtaagtagtt cgccagttaa
     2041 tagtttgcgc aacgttgttg ccattgctac aggcatcgtg gtgtcacgct cgtcgtttgg
     2101 tatggcttca ttcagctccg gttcccaacg atcaaggcga gttacatgat cccccatgtt
     2161 gtgcaaaaaa gcggttagct ccttcggtcc tccgatcgtt gtcagaagta agttggccgc
     2221 agtgttatca ctcatggtta tggcagcact gcataattct cttactgtca tgccatccgt
     2281 aagatgcttt tctgtgactg gtgagtactc aaccaagtca ttctgagaat agtgtatgcg
     2341 gcgaccgagt tgctcttgcc cggcgtcaat acgggataat accgcgccac atagcagaac
     2401 tttaaaagtg ctcatcattg gaaaacgttc ttcggggcga aaactctcaa ggatcttacc
     2461 gctgttgaga tccagttcga tgtaacccac tcgtgcaccc aactgatctt cagcatcttt
     2521 tactttcacc agcgtttctg ggtgagcaaa aacaggaagg caaaatgccg caaaaaaggg
     2581 aataagggcg acacggaaat gttgaatact catactcttc ctttttcaat attattgaag
     2641 catttatcag ggttattgtc tcatgagcgg atacatattt gaatgtattt agaaaaataa
     2701 acaaataggg gttccgcgca catttccccg aaaagtgcca c
//
