>Addgene plasmid #87485 | NI-12 | depositor partial sequence | sequence record 170620 | NI-12 RVD flanked by BciVI sites
GTATCCTGCAGTTAACGCCGGCCCAAGTAGTCGCAATCGCGTCGAACATTGGGGGAAAGCAAGCCCTGGA
AACCGTGCAAAGGTTGTTGCCGGTATTATGTCAAGATCATGGGCTTCAGACTCGAACAAGCGGGCGCTGC
TCGACGCACTGGCCGAAGCCATGCTGGCGGAGTCGAGAATCATAGCACTTCGGTGCCGAGAGCCGACGAC
GACTGGCGCTCATTTCGAGTCTGACTGGGAATGCCCGCAGCTTCAGGCAGGCGCTGCTCGCCTACCGCCA
GCAGAGTCCAATGGATCTCGAGGAATTCACTCCTCAGGTGCAGGCTGCCTATCAGGAGTCCCATTGTGCT
GGCGCGCTGCAGGATAC
